>Addgene plasmid #29520 | pMSP2N2 | addgene full sequence | sequence record 323836 | Addgene NGS Result
CTTTTCACCAGTGAGACGGGCAACAGCTGATTGCCCTTCACCGCCTGGCCCTGAGAGAGTTGCAGCAAGC
GGTCCACGCTGGTTTGCCCCAGCAGGCGAAAATCCTGTTTGATGGTGGTTAACGGCGGGATATAACATGA
GCTGTCTTCGGTATCGTCGTATCCCACTACCGAGATATCCGCACCAACGCGCAGCCCGGACTCGGTAATG
GCGCGCATTGCGCCCAGCGCCATCTGATCGTTGGCAACCAGCATCGCAGTGGGAACGATGCCCTCATTCA
GCATTTGCATGGTTTGTTGAAAACCGGACATGGCACTCCAGTCGCCTTCCCGTTCCGCTATCGGCTGAAT
TTGATCGCGAGTGAGATATTTATGCCAGCCAGTCAGACGCAGACGCGCCGAGACAGAACTTAATGGGCCC
GCTAACAGCGCGATTTGCTGGTGACCCAATGCGACCAGATGCTCCACGCCCAGTCGCGTACCGTCTTCAT
GGGAGAAAATAATACTGTTGATGGGTGTCTGGTCAGAGACATCAAGAAATAACGCCGGAACATTAGTGCA
GGCAGCTTCCACAGCAATGGCATCCTGGTCATCCAGCGGATAGTTAATGATCAGCCCACTGACGCGTTGC
GCGAGAAGATTGTGCACCGCCGCTTTACAGGCTTCGACGCCGCTTCGTTCTACCATCGACACCACCACGC
TGGCACCCAGTTGATCGGCGCGAGATTTAATCGCCGCGACAATTTGCGACGGCGCGTGCAGGGCCAGACT
GGAGGTGGCAACGCCAATCAGCAACGACTGTTTGCCCGCCAGTTGTTGTGCCACGCGGTTGGGAATGTAA
TTCAGCTCCGCCATCGCCGCTTCCACTTTTTCCCGCGTTTTCGCAGAAACGTGGCTGGCCTGGTTCACCA
CGCGGGAAACGGTCTGATAAGAGACACCGGCATACTCTGCGACATCGTATAACGTTACTGGTTTCACATT
CACCACCCTGAATTGACTCTCTTCCGGGCGCTATCATGCCATACCGCGAAAGGTTTTGCGCCATTCGATG
GTGTCCGGGATCTCGACGCTCTCCCTTATGCGACTCCTGCATTAGGAAGCAGCCCAGTAGTAGGTTGAGG
CCGTTGAGCACCGCCGCCGCAAGGAATGGTGCATGCAAGGAGATGGCGCCCAACAGTCCCCCGGCCACGG
GGCCTGCCACCATACCCACGCCGAAACAAGCGCTCATGAGCCCGAAGTGGCGAGCCCGATCTTCCCCATC
GGTGATGTCGGCGATATAGGCGCCAGCAACCGCACCTGTGGCGCCGGTGATGCCGGCCACGATGCGTCCG
GCGTAGAGGATCGAGATCTCGATCCCGCGAAATTAATACGACTCACTATAGGGGAATTGTGAGCGGATAA
CAATTCCCCTCTAGAAATAATTTTGTTTAACTTTAAGAAGGAGATATACCATGGGTCATCATCATCATCA
TCATCACGATTATGATATTCCTACTACTGAGAATTTGTATTTTCAGGGTTCTACCTTCAGTAAACTTCGC
GAACAACTGGGCCCCGTGACGCAGGAATTCTGGGACAACCTGGAAAAAGAAACCGAGGGACTGCGTCAGG
AAATGTCCAAAGATTTAGAAGAGGTGAAGGCCAAGGTTCAGCCATATCTCGATGACTTTCAGAAAAAATG
GCAGGAAGAGATGGAATTATATCGTCAAAAGGTGGAACCGCTGCGTGCGGAACTGCAAGAGGGGGCACGC
CAAAAACTCCATGAGCTCCAAGAGAAGCTCAGCCCATTAGGCGAAGAAATGCGCGATCGCGCCCGTGCAC
ATGTTGATGCACTCCGGACTCATTTGGCGCCGTATTCGGATGAACTTCGCCAGCGTTTGGCCGCACGTCT
CGAGGCGCTGAAAGAAAACGGGGGTGCCCGCTTGGCTGAGTACCACGCGAAAGCGACAGAACACCTGAGC
ACCTTGAGCGAAAAAGCGAAACCGGCGCTGGAAGATCTACGCCAGGGCTTATTGCCTGTTCTTGAGAGCT
TTAAAGTCAGTTTTCTGTCAGCTCTGGAAGAATATACTAAAAAGCTGAATACCCAGGGTACCCCCGTGAC
GCAGGAATTCTGGGACAACCTGGAAAAAGAAACCGAGGGACTGCGTCAGGAAATGTCCAAAGATTTAGAA
GAGGTGAAGGCCAAGGTTCAGCCATATCTCGATGACTTTCAGAAAAAATGGCAGGAAGAGATGGAATTAT
ATCGTCAAAAGGTGGAACCGCTGCGTGCGGAACTGCAAGAGGGGGCACGCCAAAAACTCCATGAGCTCCA
AGAGAAGCTCAGCCCATTAGGCGAAGAAATGCGCGATCGCGCCCGTGCACATGTTGATGCACTCCGGACT
CATTTGGCGCCGTATTCGGATGAACTTCGCCAGCGTTTGGCCGCACGTCTCGAGGCGCTGAAAGAAAACG
GGGGTGCCCGCTTGGCTGAGTACCACGCGAAAGCGACAGAACACCTGAGCACCTTGAGCGAAAAAGCGAA
ACCGGCGCTGGAAGATCTACGCCAGGGCTTATTGCCTGTTCTTGAGAGCTTTAAAGTCAGTTTTCTGTCA
GCTCTGGAAGAATATACTAAAAAGCTGAATACCCAGTAAGCTTGCGGCCGCACTCGAGCACCACCACCAC
CACCACTGAGATCCGGCTGCTAACAAAGCCCGAAAGGAAGCTGAGTTGGCTGCTGCCACCGCTGAGCAAT
AACTAGCATAACCCCTTGGGGCCTCTAAACGGGTCTTGAGGGGTTTTTTGCTGAAAGGAGGAACTATATC
CGGATTGGCGAATGGG
[124 nt withheld, positions 2817-2940]
C
[91 nt withheld, positions 2942-3032]
A
[49 nt withheld, positions 3034-3082]
CCTTTGACGTTGGAGTCCACGTTCTTT
[37 nt withheld, positions 3110-3146]
ACCCTATCTCGGTCTATTCTTTTGATTTATAAGGGATTTTGCCGATTTCGGCCTATTGGTTAAAAAATGA
GCTGATTTAACAAAAATTTAACGCGAATTTTAACAAAATATTAACGCTTACAATTTAGGTGGCACTTTTC
GGGGAAATGTGCGCGGAACCCCTATTTGTTTATTTTTCTAAATACATTCAAATATGTATCCGCTCATGAA
TTAATTCTTAGAAAAACTCATCGAGCATCAAATGAAACTGCAATTTATTCATATCAGGATTATCAATACC
ATATTTTTGAAAAAGCCGTTTCTGTAATGAAGGAGAAAACTCACCGAGGCAGTTCCATAGGATGGCAAGA
TCCTGGTATCGGTCTGCGATTCCGACTCGTCCAACATCAATACAACCTATTAATTTCCCCTCGTCAAAAA
TAAGGTTATCAAGTGAGAAATCACCATGAGTGACGACTGAATCCGGTGAGAATGGCAAAAGTTTATGCAT
TTCTTTCCAGACTTGTTCAACAGGCCAGCCATTACGCTCGTCATCAAAATCACTCGCATCAACCAAACCG
TTATTCATTCGTGATTGCGCCTGAGCGAGACGAAATACGCGATCGCTGTTAAAAGGACAATTACAAACAG
GAATCGAATGCAACCGGCGCAGGAACACTGCCAGCGCATCAACAATATTTTCACCTGAATCAGGATATTC
TTCTAATACCTGGAATGCTGTTTTCCCGGGGATCGCAGTGGTGAGTAACCATGCATCATCAGGAGTACGG
ATAAAATGCTTGATGGTCGGAAGAGGCATAAATTCCGTCAGCCAGTTTAGTCTGACCATCTCATCTGTAA
CATCATTGGCAACGCTACCTTTGCCATGTTTCAGAAACAACTCTGGCGCATCGGGCTTCCCATACAATCG
ATAGATTGTCGCACCTGATTGCCCGACATTATCGCGAGCCCATTTATACCCATATAAATCAGCATCCATG
TTGGAATTTAATCGCGGCCTAGAGCAAGACGTTTCCCGTTGAATATGGCTCATAACACCCCTTGTATTAC
TGTTTATGTAAGCAGACAGTTTTATTGTTCATGACCAAAATCCCTTAACGTGAGTTTTCGTTCCACTGAG
CGTCAGACCCCGTAGAAAAGATCAAAGGATCTTCTTGAAATCCTTTTTTTCTGCGCGTAATCTGCTGCTT
GCAAACAAAAAAACCACCGCTACCAGCGGTGGTTTGTTTGCCGGATCAAGAGCTACCAACTCTTTTTCCG
AAGGTAACTGGCTTCAGCAGAGCGCAGATACCAAATACTGTCCTTCTAGTGTAGCCGTAGTTAGGCCACC
ACTTCAAGAACTCTGTAGCACCGCCTACATACCTCGCTCTGCTAATCCTGTTACCAGTGGCTGCTGCCAG
TGGCGATAAGTCGTGTCTTACCGGGTTGGACTCAAGACGATAGTTACCGGATAAGGCGCAGCGGTCGGGC
TGAACGGGGGGTTCGTGCACACAGCCCAGCTTGGAGCGAACGACCTACACCGAACTGAGATACCTACAGC
GTGAGCTATGAGAAAGCGCCACGCTTCCCGAAGGGAGAAAGGCGGACAGGTATCCGGTAAGCGGCAGGGT
CGGAACAGGAGAGCGCACGAGGGAGCTTCCAGGGGGAAACGCCTGGTATCTTTATAGTCCTGTCGGGTTT
CGCCACCTCTGACTTGAGCGTCGATTTTTGTGATGCTCGTCAGGGGGGCGGAGCCTATGGAAAAACGCCA
GCAACGCGGCCTTTTTACGGTTCCTGGCCTTTTGCTGGCCTTTTGCTCACATGTTCTTTCCTGCGTTATC
CCCTGATTCTGTGGATAACCGTATTACCGCCTTTGAGTGAGCTGATACCGCTCGCCGCAGCCGAACGACC
GAGCGCAGCGAGTCAGTGAGCGAGGAAGCGGAAGAGCGCCTGATGCGGTATTTTCTCCTTACGCATCTGT
GCGGTATTTCACACCGCAATGGTGCACTCTCAGTACAATCTGCTCTGATGCCGCATAGTTAAGCCAGTAT
ACACTCCGCTATCGCTACGTGACTGGGTCATGGCTGCGCCCCGACACCCGCCAACACCCGCTGACGCGCC
CTGACGGGCTTGTCTGCTCCCGGCATCCGCTTACAGACAAGCTGTGACCGTCTCCGGGAGCTGCATGTGT
CAGAGGTTTTCACCGTCATCACCGAACGCGCGAGGCAGCTGCGGTAAAGCTCATCAGCGTGGTCGTGAAG
CGATTCACAGATGTCTGCCTGTTCATCCGCGTCCAGCTCGTTGAGTTTCTCCAGAAGCGTTAATGTCTGG
CTTCTGATAAAGCGGGCCATGTTAAGGGCGGTTTTTTCCTGTTTGGTCACTGATGCCTCCGTGTAAGGGG
GATTTCTGTTCATGGGGGTAATGATACCGATGAAACGAGAGAGGATGCTCACGATACGGGTTACTGATGA
TGAACATGCCCGGTTACTGGAACGTTGTGAGGGTAAACAACTGGCGGTATGGATGCGGCGGGACCAGAGA
AAAATCACTCAGGGTCAATGCCAGCGCTTCGTTAATACAGATGTAGGTGTTCCACAGGGTAGCCAGCAGC
ATCCTGCGATGCAGATCCGGAACATAATGGTGCAGGGCGCTGACTTCCGCGTTTCCAGACTTTACGAAAC
ACGGAAACCGAAGACCATTCATGTTGTTGCTCAGGTCGCAGACGTTTTGCAGCAGCAGTCGCTTCACGTT
CGCTCGCGTATCGGTGATTCATTCTGCTAACCAGTAAGGCAACCCCGCCAGCCTAGCCGGGTCCTCAACG
ACAGGAGCACGATCATGCGCACCCGTGGGGCCGCCATGCCGGCGATAATGGCCTGCTTCTCGCCGAAACG
TTTGGTGGCGGGACCAGTGACGAAGGCTTGAGCGAGGGCGTGCAAGATTCCGAATACCGCAAGCGACAGG
CCGATCATCGTCGCGCTCCAGCGAAAGCGGTCCTCGCCGAAAATGACCCAGAGCGCTGCCGGCACCTGTC
CTACGAGTTGCATGATAAAGAAGACAGTCATAAGTGCGGCGACGATAGTCATGCCCCGCGCCCACCGGAA
GGAGCTGACTGGGTTGAAGGCTCTCAAGGGCATCGGTCGAGATCCCGGTGCCTAATGAGTGAGCTAACTT
ACATTAATTGCGTTGCGCTCACTGCCCGCTTTCCAGTCGGGAAACCTGTCGTGCCAGCTGCATTAATGAA
TCGGCCAACGCGCGGGGAGAGGCGGTTTGCGTATTGGGCGCCAGGGTGGTTTTT
Features (pLannotate 1.2.2; 21 found; start..end, strand, type, name):
    978..1055    -  promoter       lacI promoter: lacI
   1063..1342    -  CDS            TcR (fragment): tetracycline efflux protein; tet; confers resistance to tetracycline
   1364..1382    +  promoter       T7 promoter: promoter for bacteriophage T7 RNA polymerase
   1383..1407    +  protein_bind   lac operator: The lac repressor binds to the lac operator to inhibit transcription in E. coli. This inhibition can be relieved by adding lactose or isopropyl-β-D-thiogalactopyranoside (IPTG). lac repressor encoded by lacI
   1422..1444    +  RBS            RBS: efficient ribosome binding site from bacteriophage T7 gene 10 (Olins and Rangwala, 1989)
   1457..1474    +  CDS            capTEV™ (fragment): composite tag for in vivo biotinylation, TEV protease cleavage, and 6xHis tagging
   1520..2086    +  CDS            APOA1 (fragment): APOA1_GORGO - Experimental evidence at protein level: Swiss-Prot protein existence level 1. Participates in the reverse transport of cholesterol from tissues to the liver for excretion by promoting cholesterol efflux from tissues and by acting as a cofactor for the lecithin cholesterol acyltransferase (LCAT). As part of the SPAP complex, activates spermatozoa motility (By similarity). From Gorilla gorilla gorilla (Western lowland gorilla).
   2072..2626    +  CDS            APOA1 (fragment): APOA1_GORGO - Experimental evidence at protein level: Swiss-Prot protein existence level 1. Participates in the reverse transport of cholesterol from tissues to the liver for excretion by promoting cholesterol efflux from tissues and by acting as a cofactor for the lecithin cholesterol acyltransferase (LCAT). As part of the SPAP complex, activates spermatozoa motility (By similarity). From Gorilla gorilla gorilla (Western lowland gorilla).
   2649..2666    +  CDS            9xHis (fragment): 9xHis affinity tag
   2676..2725    +  CDS            SET1 (fragment): solubility-enhancement tag derived from T7 phage gene 10B
   2733..2780    +  terminator     T7 terminator: transcription terminator for bacteriophage T7 RNA polymerase
   2817..3245    +  rep_origin     f1 ori (sequence partly withheld): f1 bacteriophage origin of replication; arrow indicates direction of (+) strand synthesis
   3298..3355    +  promoter       AmpR promoter (fragment): bla
   3364..4179    -  CDS            KanR: aminoglycoside phosphotransferase; aph(3')-Ia; confers resistance to kanamycin in bacteria or G418 (Geneticin®) in eukaryotes
   4301..4889    +  rep_origin     ori: high-copy-number ColE1/pMB1/pBR322/pUC origin of replication
   5075..5214    -  misc_feature   bom: basis of mobility region from pBR322
   5316..5506    -  CDS            rop: Rop protein, which maintains plasmids at low copy number; rop
   5523..5903    +  CDS            YPB1_ECOLX: Protein predicted: Swiss-Prot protein existence level 4. From Escherichia coli.
   5975..6266    -  CDS            TcR (fragment): tetracycline efflux protein; tet; confers resistance to tetracycline
   6281..6302    -  protein_bind   CAP binding site: CAP binding activates transcription in the presence of cAMP. E. coli catabolite activator protein
   6315..977     -  CDS            lacI (across the origin): lac repressor; lacI; The lac repressor binds to the lac operator to inhibit transcription in E. coli. This inhibition can be relieved by adding lactose or isopropyl-β-D-thiogalactopyranoside (IPTG).
