[The description below was written by a language model from this plasmid's Addgene catalogue record and pLannotate feature annotations shown in this document.]
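Description:
pMSP2N2 is a bacterial expression plasmid built on the pET 28a backbone for producing the membrane scaffold protein MSP2N2 in E. coli. It carries a kanamycin resistance gene (aminoglycoside phosphotransferase) for selection and replicates from a pBR322-type ColE1 origin accompanied by the bom region and the rop gene, consistent with its catalogued low copy number. An f1 origin is also present, along with short remnants of a tetracycline resistance gene that are backbone-derived fragments rather than functional markers.

The insert is a synthetic gene of about 1.3 kb cloned between NcoI and HindIII. It encodes a tandem MSP: the feature table shows two consecutive apolipoprotein A-1-derived segments joined into a single reading frame, the annotation tool's match to a gorilla APOA1 entry simply reflecting sequence similarity of the engineered gene. The N-terminus carries a 7-His tag followed by a spacer and a TEV protease site, allowing metal-affinity purification and subsequent tag removal. A His-tag sequence and other short tag fragments annotated downstream of the insert appear to be vector sequence lying beyond the HindIII site; the record does not indicate that they are part of the expressed protein. Transcription is driven by the T7 promoter under lac operator control, with the T7 gene 10 ribosome binding site and a T7 terminator. The plasmid-borne lacI supplies repressor, so expression is IPTG-inducible in a host that provides T7 RNA polymerase, and the depositor recommends a BL21(DE3) derivative. According to the associated publication, such extended scaffold proteins are used for self-assembly of soluble nanoscale lipid bilayers.
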