Addgene plasmid #29520: pMSP2N2
Depositing lab: Stephen Sligar. Depositing organization: University of Illinois at Urbana-Champaign. Publication: Engineering extended membrane scaffold proteins for self-assembly of soluble nanoscale lipid bilayers. Grinkova YV, Denisov IG, Sligar SG. Protein Eng Des Sel. 2010 Nov . 23(11):843-8. 10.1093/protein/gzq060 PubMed 20817758.
Backbone
  Vector backbone: pET 28a
  Backbone size w/o insert (bp): 5300
  Vector type: Bacterial Expression
Growth in bacteria
  Bacterial resistance: Kanamycin, 50 μg/mL
  Growth temperature: 37°C
  Growth strain: DH5alpha
  Copy number: Low Copy
Gene/Insert
  Gene/Insert name: MSP2N2 (alt names: membrane scaffold protein;; apolipoprotein A-1; APOA1)
  Species: synthetic gene
  Insert size (bp): 1280
  Mutation: tandem MSP; His-tag on N-terminus followed by spacer sequence and TEV protease site
  Tag / fusion protein: 7-His tag (N terminal on insert)
  Cloning method: Restriction Enzyme; 5′ cloning site Nco I (not destroyed); 3′ cloning site Hind III (not destroyed)
  Sequencing primers: 5′ T7; 3′ T7 term
Terms and licenses: Academic/Nonprofit Terms; Industry Terms: Not Available to Industry
Depositor comments: Plasmid is distributed in DH5alpha cells. For protein expression use BL-21(DE3)gold; high oxygenation level is required.
How to cite: pMSP2N2 was a gift from Stephen Sligar (Addgene plasmid # 29520 ; http://n2t.net/addgene:29520 ; RRID:Addgene_29520)
