>Addgene plasmid #29520 | pMSP2N2 | addgene partial sequence | sequence record 155785 | T7 5'-TAATACGACTCACTATAGGG-3'
ATTTTGTTTAACTTTAAGAAGGAGATATACCATGGGTCATCATCATCATCATCATCACGATTATGATATT
CCTACTACTGAGAATTTGTATTTTCAGGGTTCTACCTTCAGTAAACTTCGCGAACAACTGGGCCCCGTGA
CGCAGGAATTCTGGGACAACCTGGAAAAAGAAACCGAGGGACTGCGTCAGGAAATGTCCAAAGATTTAGA
AGAGGTGAAGGCCAAGGTTCAGCCATATCTCGATGACTTTCAGAAAAAATGGCAGGAAGAGATGGAATTA
TATCGTCAAAAGGTGGAACCGCTGCGTGCGGAACTGCAAGAGGGGGCACGCCAAAAACTCCATGAGCTCC
AAGAGAAGCTCAGCCCATTAGGCGAAGAAATGCGCGATCGCGCCCGTGCACATGTTGATGCACTCCGGAC
TCATTTGGCGCCGTATTCGGATGAACTTCGCCAGCGTTTGGCCGCACGTCTCGAGGCGCTGAAAGAAAAC
GGGGGTGCCCGCTTGGCTGAGTACCACGCGAAAGCGACAGAACACCTGAGCACCTTGAGCGAAAAAGCGA
AACCGGCGCTGGAAGATCTACGCCAGGGCTTATTGCCTGTTCTTGAGAGCTTTAAAGTCAGTTTTCTGTC
AGCTCTGGAAGAATATACTAAAAAGCTGAATACCCAGGGTACCCCCGTGACGCAGGAATTCTGGGACAAC
CTGGAAAAAGAAACCGAGGGACTGCGTCAGGAAATGTCCAAAGATTTAGAAGAGGTGAAGGCCAAGGTTC
AGCCATATCTCGATGACTTTCAGAAAAAATGGCAGGAAGAGATGGAATTATATCGTCAAAAGGTGGAACC
GCTGCGTGCGGAACTGCAAGAGGG
